Addgene plasmid #211188: pBiT3.1-C_DDB1:1-1140
Purpose: Mammalian expression of full-length human DDB1. loop deletion amino acids I396-D689. C-terminal HiBiT tag.
Depositing lab: Cheryl Arrowsmith. Depositing organization: University of Toronto. Publication: A Target Class Ligandability Evaluation of WD40 Repeat-Containing Proteins. Ackloo S, Li F, Szewczyk M, Seitova A, Loppnau P, Zeng H, Xu J, Ahmad S, Arnautova YA, Baghaie AJ, Beldar S, Bolotokova A, Centrella PA, Chau I, Clark MA, Cuozzo JW, Dehghani-Tafti S, Disch JS, Dong A, Dumas A, Feng JA, Ghiabi P, Gibson E, Gilmer J, Goldman B, Green SR, Guie MA, Guilinger JP, Harms N, Herasymenko O, Houliston S, Hutchinson A, Kearnes S, Keefe AD, Kimani SW, Kramer T, Kutera M, Kwak HA, Lento C, Li Y, Liu J, Loup J, Machado RAC, Mulhern CJ, Perveen S, Righetto GL, Riley P, Shrestha S, Sigel EA, Silva M, Sintchak MD, Slakman BL, Taylor RD, Thompson J, Torng W, Underkoffler C, von Rechenberg M, Walsh RT, Watson I, Wilson DJ, Wolf E, Yadav M, Yazdi AK, Zhang J, Zhang Y, Santhakumar V, Edwards AM, Barsyte-Lovejoy D, Schapira M, Brown PJ, Halabelian L, Arrowsmith CH. J Med Chem. 2025 Jan 23;68(2):1092-1112. doi: 10.1021/acs.jmedchem.4c02010. Epub 2024 Nov 4. PubMed 39495097.
Backbone
  Vector backbone: pBiT3.1-C
  Backbone manufacturer: Promega
  Vector type: Mammalian Expression
  Selectable markers: Neomycin (select with G418)
Growth in bacteria
  Bacterial resistance: Kanamycin, 50 μg/mL
  Growth temperature: 37°C
  Growth strain: DH5alpha
  Copy number: High Copy
Gene/Insert
  Gene/Insert name: DDB1:M1-H1140
  Species: H. sapiens (human)
  Insert size (bp): 2538
  Mutation: loop deletion I396-D689
  Entrez Gene: DDB1 (a.k.a. DDBA, UV-DDB1, WHIKERS, XAP1, XPCE, XPE, XPE-BF)
  Promoter: CMV
  Tag / fusion protein: GSSGGSSGVSGWRLFKKIS (C terminal on insert)
  Cloning method: Ligation Independent Cloning
  Sequencing primers: 5′ T7; 3′ TTGCTCAGCGGTGGCAGCAG
Resource information
  A portion of this plasmid was derived from a plasmid made by: Mammalian Gene Collection (BC051764)
Terms and licenses: Academic/Nonprofit Terms; Industry Terms: Not Available to Industry
Depositor comments: 5' Cloning Site: EcoR1 (not destroyed), 3' Cloning Site: Xho1 (not destroyed).
How to cite: pBiT3.1-C_DDB1:1-1140 was a gift from Cheryl Arrowsmith (Addgene plasmid # 211188 ; http://n2t.net/addgene:211188 ; RRID:Addgene_211188)
