[The description below was written by a language model from this plasmid's Addgene catalogue record and pLannotate feature annotations shown in this document.]
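Description:
pBiT3.1-C_DDB1:1-1140 is a mammalian expression plasmid built on the Promega pBiT3.1-C backbone, carrying human DDB1 fused at its C terminus to the HiBiT peptide through a short glycine-serine linker. HiBiT is the small luciferase-complementation tag that reconstitutes a luminescent enzyme when it meets its larger LgBiT partner, which allows sensitive quantification of the tagged protein. The name and insert field give the boundaries as M1 to H1140, but the record also specifies a loop deletion removing I396 to D689. The listed insert size of 2538 bp, matched by the annotated DDB1 coding feature, fits this internally deleted form rather than an intact full-length protein. The coding sequence derives from a Mammalian Gene Collection clone and was inserted by ligation-independent cloning between retained EcoRI and XhoI sites.

Expression is driven by the CMV immediate-early enhancer and promoter. A chimeric β-globin/immunoglobulin intron follows to improve transcript processing, and an SV40 polyadenylation signal terminates the transcript. A T7 promoter upstream of the insert serves as a sequencing primer site. The plasmid replicates in E. coli at high copy from a ColE1/pUC-type origin and is selected with kanamycin through an EM7-driven neo gene, which is preceded by a loxP site.

The catalogue lists neomycin/G418 as the mammalian marker. However, the feature table shows only the bacterial EM7 promoter directly upstream of neo, and it also contains a separate SV40 promoter-driven blasticidin S deaminase cassette with a synthetic poly(A) signal that the catalogue does not mention. The associated work concerns the ligandability of WD40 repeat proteins, so the construct was probably intended for luminescence-based cellular assays of DDB1, although the record does not describe a specific assay.
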