Features (pLannotate 1.2.2; 17 found; start..end, strand, type, name):
     24..105     -  polyA_signal   SV40 poly(A) signal: SV40 polyadenylation signal
    128..211     -  CDS            large T antigen (fragment): large T antigen from SV40 (simian virus 40)
    276..641     +  enhancer       CMV enhancer: human cytomegalovirus immediate early enhancer
    643..842     +  promoter       CMV promoter: human cytomegalovirus (CMV) immediate early promoter
    981..1113    +  intron         chimeric intron: chimera between introns from human β-globin and immunoglobulin heavy chain genes
   1157..1175    +  promoter       T7 promoter: promoter for bacteriophage T7 RNA polymerase
   1243..3780    +  CDS            DDB1 (fragment): DDB1_BOVIN - Experimental evidence at protein level: Swiss-Prot protein existence level 1. Protein, which is both involved in DNA repair and protein ubiquitination, as part of the UV-DDB complex and DCX (DDB1-CUL4-X-box) complexes, respectively. Core component of the UV-DDB complex (UV- damaged DNA-binding protein complex), a complex that recognizes UV- induced DNA damage and recruit proteins of the nucleotide excision repair pathway (the NER pathway) to initiate DNA repair. The UV-DDB complex preferentially binds to cyclobutane pyrimidine dimers (CPD), 6- 4 photoproducts (6-4 PP), apurinic si
   3876..3903    +  CDS            SET1 (fragment): solubility-enhancement tag derived from T7 phage gene 10B
   3929..4050    -  polyA_signal   SV40 poly(A) signal: SV40 polyadenylation signal
   4073..4141    -  CDS            large T antigen (fragment): large T antigen from SV40 (simian virus 40)
   4165..4198    +  protein_bind   loxP: Cre-mediated recombination occurs in the 8-bp core sequence (GCATACAT). Cre recombinase
   4208..4255    +  promoter       EM7 promoter: synthetic bacterial promoter&nbsp
   4287..5078    +  CDS            neo: KKA2_KLEPN - Also known as kan, nptII. Experimental evidence at protein level: Swiss-Prot protein existence level 1. Resistance to kanamycin, neomycin, paromomycin, ribostamycin, butirosin and gentamicin B. From Klebsiella pneumoniae.
   5239..5827    -  rep_origin     ori: high-copy-number ColE1/pMB1/pBR322/pUC origin of replication
   5953..6001    -  polyA_signal   poly(A) signal: synthetic polyadenylation signal
   6025..6423    -  CDS            BSD: blasticidin S deaminase; Aspergillus terreus BSD; confers resistance to blasticidin
   6454..6811    -  promoter       SV40 promoter: SV40 enhancer and early promoter
>Addgene plasmid #211188 | pBiT3.1-C_DDB1:1-1140 | addgene full sequence | sequence record 425887 | Addgene NGS Result
AAGACGCGTTAATTAAGACGTCGGCAGTGAAAAAAATGCTTTATTTGTGAAATTTGTGATGCTATTGCTT
TATTTGTAACCATTATAAGCTGCAATAAACAAGTTAACAACAACAATTGCATTCATTTTATGTTTCAGGT
TCAGGGGGAGGTGTGGGAGGTTTTTTAAAGCAAGTAAAACCTCTACAAATGTGGTATGGCTGATTATGAT
CCGCGGCCGCAATACGTCGACGTTATCAGCTGACTTCGTACGAGAGCCTAGGATTATGGCGCGCCACTAG
TTATTAATAGTAATCAATTACGGGGTCATTAGTTCATAGCCCATATATGGAGTTCCGCGTTACATAACTT
ACGGTAAATGGCCCGCCTGGCTGACCGCCCAACGACCCCCGCCCATTGACGTCAATAATGACGTATGTTC
CCATAGTAACGCCAATAGGGACTTTCCATTGACGTCAATGGGTGGAGTATTTACGGTAAACTGCCCACTT
GGCAGTACATCAAGTGTATCATATGCCAAGTCCGCCCCCTATTGACGTCAATGACGGTAAATGGCCCGCC
TGGCATTATGCCCAGTACATGACCTTACGGGACTTTCCTACTTGGCAGTACATCTACGTATTAGTCATCG
CTATTACCATGGTGATGCGGTTTTGGCAGTACACCAATGGGCGTGGATAGCGGTTTGACTCACGGGGATT
TCCAAGTCTCCACCCCATTGACGTCAATGGGAGTTTGTTTTGGCACCAAAATCAACGGGACTTTCCAAAA
TGTCGTAATAACCCCGCCCCGTTGACGCAAATGGGCGGTAGGCGTGTACGGTGGGAGGTCTATATAAGCA
GAGCTGGTTTAGTGAACCGTCAGATCACTAGAATCTTTATTGCGGTAGTTTATCACAGTTAAATTGCTAA
CGCAGTCAGTGCTTCTGACACAACAGTCTCGAACTTAAGCTGCAGAAGTTGGTCGTGAGGCACTGGGCAG
GTAAGTATCAAGGTTACAAGACAGGTTTAAGGAGACCAATAGAAACTGGGCTTGTCGAGACAGAGAAGAC
TCTTGCGTTTCTGATAGGCACCTATTGGTCTTACTGACATCCACTTTGCCTTTCTCTCCACAGGTGTCCA
CTCCCAGTTCAATTACAGCTCTTAAGGCTAGAGTATTAATACGACTCACTATAGGGGCGATCGCAACAAG
CTTCGGGAAGATCTGGAGCTAGCGGCGGGGGATCCGGTGGGAATTCGACACCATGTCGTACAACTACGTG
GTAACGGCCCAGAAGCCCACCGCCGTGAACGGCTGCGTGACCGGACACTTTACTTCGGCCGAAGACTTAA
ACCTGTTGATTGCCAAAAACACGAGATTAGAGATCTATGTGGTCACCGCCGAGGGGCTTCGGCCCGTCAA
AGAGGTGGGCATGTATGGGAAGATTGCGGTCATGGAGCTTTTCAGGCCCAAGGGGGAGAGCAAGGACCTG
CTGTTTATCTTGACAGCGAAGTACAATGCCTGCATCCTGGAGTATAAACAGAGTGGCGAGAGCATTGACA
TCATTACGCGAGCCCATGGCAATGTCCAGGACCGCATTGGCCGCCCCTCAGAGACCGGCATTATTGGCAT
CATTGACCCTGAGTGCCGGATGATTGGCCTGCGTCTCTATGATGGCCTTTTCAAGGTTATTCCACTAGAT
CGCGATAATAAAGAACTCAAGGCCTTCAACATCCGCCTGGAGGAGCTGCATGTCATTGATGTCAAGTTCC
TATATGGTTGCCAAGCACCTACTATTTGCTTTGTCTACCAGGACCCTCAGGGGCGGCACGTAAAAACCTA
TGAGGTGTCTCTCCGAGAAAAGGAATTCAATAAGGGCCCTTGGAAACAGGAAAATGTCGAAGCTGAAGCT
TCCATGGTGATCGCAGTCCCAGAGCCCTTTGGGGGGGCCATCATCATTGGACAGGAGTCAATCACCTATC
ACAATGGTGACAAATACCTGGCTATTGCCCCTCCTATCATCAAGCAAAGCACGATTGTGTGCCACAATCG
AGTGGACCCTAATGGCTCAAGATACCTGCTGGGAGACATGGAAGGCCGGCTCTTCATGCTGCTTTTGGAG
AAGGAGGAACAGATGGATGGCACCGTCACTCTCAAGGATCTCCGTGTAGAACTCCTTGGAGAGACCTCTA
TTGCTGAGTGCTTGACATACCTTGATAATGGTGTTGTGTTTGTCGGGTCTCGCCTGGGTGACTCCCAGCT
TGTGAAGCTCAACGTTGACAGTAATGAACAAGGCTCCTATGTAGTGGCCATGGAAACCTTTACCAACTTA
GGACCCATTGTCGATATGTGCGTGGTGGACCTGGAGAGGCAGGGGCAGGGGCAGCTGGTCACTTGCTCTG
GGGCTTTCAAGGAAGGTTCTTTGCGGATCATCCGGAATGGAATTGGAAGCCTGGCGCTGGCCAACAATAG
CACCCTCACCATTGGCACCATCGATGAGATCCAGAAGCTGCACATTCGCACAGTTCCCCTCTATGAGTCT
CCAAGGAAGATCTGCTACCAGGAAGTGTCCCAGTGTTTCGGGGTCCTCTCCAGCCGCATTGAAGTCCAAG
ACACGAGTGGGGGCACGACAGCCTTGAGGCCCAGCGCTAGCACCCAGGCTCTGTCCAGCAGTGTAAGCTC
CAGCAAGCTGTTCTCCAGCAGCACTGCTCCTCATGAGACCTCCTTTGGAGAAGAGGTGGAGGTGCACAAC
CTACTTATCATTGACCAACACACCTTTGAAGTGCTTCATGCCCACCAGTTTCTGCAGAATGAATATGCCC
TCAGTCTGGTTTCCTGCAAGCTGGGCAAAGACCCCAACACTTACTTCATTGTGGGCACAGCAATGGTGTA
TCCTGAAGAGGCAGAGCCCAAGCAGGGTCGCATTGTGGTCTTTCAGTATTCGGATGGAAAACTACAGACT
GTGGCTGAAAAGGAAGTGAAAGGGGCCGTGTACTCTATGGTGGAATTTAACGGGAAGCTGTTAGCCAGCA
TCAATAGCACGGTGCGGCTCTATGAGTGGACAACAGAGAAGGAGCTGCGCACTGAGTGCAACCACTACAA
CAACATCATGGCCCTCTACCTGAAGACCAAGGGCGACTTCATCCTGGTGGGCGACCTTATGCGCTCAGTG
CTGCTGCTTGCCTACAAGCCCATGGAAGGAAACTTTGAAGAGATTGCTCGAGACTTTAATCCCAACTGGA
TGAGTGCTGTGGAAATCTTGGATGATGACAATTTTCTGGGGGCTGAAAATGCCTTTAACTTGTTTGTGTG
TCAAAAGGATAGCGCTGCCACCACTGACGAGGAGCGGCAGCACCTCCAGGAGGTTGGTCTTTTCCACCTG
GGCGAGTTTGTCAATGTCTTTTGCCACGGCTCTCTGGTAATGCAGAATCTGGGTGAGACTTCCACCCCCA
CACAAGGCTCGGTGCTCTTCGGCACGGTCAACGGCATGATAGGGCTGGTGACCTCACTGTCAGAGAGCTG
GTACAACCTCCTGCTGGACATGCAGAATCGACTCAATAAAGTCATCAAAAGTGTGGGGAAGATCGAGCAC
TCCTTCTGGAGATCCTTTCACACCGAGCGGAAGACAGAACCAGCCACAGGTTTCATCGACGGTGACTTGA
TTGAGAGTTTCCTGGATATTAGCCGCCCCAAGATGCAGGAGGTGGTGGCAAACCTACAGTATGACGATGG
CAGCGGTATGAAGCGAGAGGCCACTGCAGACGACCTCATCAAGGTTGTGGAGGAGCTAACTCGGATCCAT
GGCTCGAGCGGTGGGAGCTCCGGTGTGAGCGGCTGGCGGCTGTTCAAGAAGATTAGCTAAGTTTAAACGG
CCGCGACTCTAGACTGCAGGCATGCAAGCTGATTTGGCTGCTGCCACCGCTGAGCAAGGCCGCTTCGAGC
AGACATGATAAGATACATTGATGAGTTTGGACAAACCACAACTAGAATGCAGTGAAAAAAATGCTTTATT
TGTGAAATTTGTGATGCTATTGCTTTATTTGTAACCATTATAAGCTGCAATAAACAAGTTAACAACAACA
ATTGCATTCATTTTATGTTTCAGGTTCAGGGGGAGATGTGGGAGGTTTTTTTAAGCAAGTAAAACCTCTA
CAAATGTGGTAAAATCTTAATTAAGACTTCTAATATAACTTCGTATAGCATACATTATACGAAGTTATGG
TTCCACTGTTGACAATTAATCATCGGCATAGTATATCGGCATAGTATAATACGACAAGGTGAGGAACTAA
ACCCAGGAGGCAGATCATGATTGAACAAGATGGATTGCACGCAGGTTCTCCGGCCGCTTGGGTGGAGAGG
CTATTCGGCTATGACTGGGCACAACAGACAATCGGCTGCTCTGATGCCGCCGTGTTCCGGCTGTCAGCGC
AGGGGCGCCCGGTTCTTTTTGTCAAGACCGACCTGTCCGGTGCCCTGAATGAACTGCAGGACGAGGCAGC
GCGGCTATCGTGGCTGGCCACGACGGGCGTTCCTTGCGCAGCTGTGCTCGACGTTGTCACTGAAGCGGGA
AGGGACTGGCTGCTATTGGGCGAAGTGCCGGGGCAGGATCTCCTGTCATCTCACCTTGCTCCTGCCGAGA
AAGTATCCATCATGGCTGATGCAATGCGGCGGCTGCATACGCTTGATCCGGCTACCTGCCCATTCGACCA
CCAAGCGAAACATCGCATCGAGCGAGCACGTACTCGGATGGAAGCCGGTCTTGTCGATCAGGATGATCTG
GACGAAGAGCATCAGGGGCTCGCGCCAGCCGAACTGTTCGCCAGGCTCAAGGCGCGCATGCCCGACGGCG
AGGATCTCGTCGTGACCCATGGCGATGCCTGCTTGCCGAATATCATGGTGGAAAATGGCCGCTTTTCTGG
ATTCATCGACTGTGGCCGGCTGGGTGTGGCGGACCGCTATCAGGACATAGCGTTGGCTACCCGTGATATT
GCTGAAGAGCTTGGCGGCGAATGGGCTGACCGCTTCCTCGTGCTTTACGGTATCGCCGCTCCCGATTCGC
AGCGCATCGCCTTCTATCGCCTTCTTGACGAGTTCTTCTGATTCGAAATGACCGACCAAGCGACGCCCAA
CCGGTATCAGCTCACTCAAAGGCGGTAATACGGTTATCCACAGAATCAGGGGATAACGCAGGAAAGAACA
TGTGAGCAAAAGGCCAGCAAAAGGCCAGGAACCGTAAAAAGGCCGCGTTGCTGGCGTTTTTCCATAGGCT
CCGCCCCCCTGACGAGCATCACAAAAATCGACGCTCAAGTCAGAGGTGGCGAAACCCGACAGGACTATAA
AGATACCAGGCGTTTCCCCCTGGAAGCTCCCTCGTGCGCTCTCCTGTTCCGACCCTGCCGCTTACCGGAT
ACCTGTCCGCCTTTCTCCCTTCGGGAAGCGTGGCGCTTTCTCATAGCTCACGCTGTAGGTATCTCAGTTC
GGTGTAGGTCGTTCGCTCCAAGCTGGGCTGTGTGCACGAACCCCCCGTTCAGCCCGACCGCTGCGCCTTA
TCCGGTAACTATCGTCTTGAGTCCAACCCGGTAAGACACGACTTATCGCCACTGGCAGCAGCCACTGGTA
ACAGGATTAGCAGAGCGAGGTATGTAGGCGGTGCTACAGAGTTCTTGAAGTGGTGGCCTAACTACGGCTA
CACTAGAAGGACAGTATTTGGTATCTGCGCTCTGCTGAAGCCAGTTACCTTCGGAAAAAGAGTTGGTAGC
TCTTGATCCGGCAAACAAACCACCGCTGGTAGCGGTGGTTTTTTTGTTTGCAAGCAGCAGATTACGCGCA
GAAAAAAAGGATTTCAAGAAGATCCTTTGATCTTTTCTACGGGGTCTGACGCTCAGTGGAACGAAAACTC
ACGTTAAGGGATTTTGGTCATGAGATTATCAAAAAGGATCTTCACCTAGATCCTTTTATAGTCCGGAATC
GTCACACAAAAAACCAACACACAGATGTAATGAAAATAAAGATATTTTATTGCGGCCATCGTGATGGCTA
GAGTTTAGCCCTCCCACACATAACCAGAGGGCAGCAATTCACGAATCCCAACTGCCGTCGGCTGTCCATC
ACTGTCCTTCACTATGGCTTTGATCCCAGGATGCAGATCGAGAAGCACCTGTCGGCACCGTCCGCAGGGG
CTCAAGATGCCCCTGTTCTCATTTCCGATCGCGACGATACAAGTCAGGTTGCCAGCTGCCGCAGCAGCAG
CAGTGCCCAGCACCACGAGTTCTGCACAAGGTCCCCCAGTAAAATGATATACATTGACACCAGTGAAGAT
GCGGCCGTCGCTAGAGAGAGCTGCGCTGGCGACGCTGTAGTCTTCAGAGATGGGGATGCTGTTGATTGTA
GCCGTTGCTCTTTCAATGAGGGTGGATTCTTCTTGAGACAAAGGCTTGGCCATGGTGGCGCTAGTGTCAG
AAGAATCGAGCTTTTTGCAAAAGCCTAGGCCTCCAAAAAAGCCTCCTCACTACTTCTGGAATAGCTCAGA
GGCCGAGGCGGCCTCGGCCTCTGCATAAATAAAAAAAATTAGTCAGCCATGGGGCGGAGAATGGGCGGAA
CTGGGCGGAGTTAGGGGCGGGATGGGCGGAGTTAGGGGCGGGACTATGGTTGCTGACTAATTGAGATGCA
TGCTTTGCATACTTCTGCCTGCTGGGGAGCCTGGGGACTTTCCACACCTGGTTGCTGACTAATTGAGATG
CATGCTTTGCATACTTCTGCCTGCTGGGGAGCCTGGGGACTTTCCACACCCTAACTGACACACATTCCAC
AGCTGGTTCTTTCCGCCTCAGAAGGTACCTAACCAAGTTCCTCTTTCAGAGGTTATTTCAGGCCATGGTG
CTGCGC
