>Addgene plasmid #211188 | pBiT3.1-C_DDB1:1-1140 | depositor partial sequence | sequence record 411854 | Insert sequence
ATGTCGTACAACTACGTGGTAACGGCCCAGAAGCCCACCGCCGTGAACGGCTGCGTGACCGGACACTTTA
CTTCGGCCGAAGACTTAAACCTGTTGATTGCCAAAAACACGAGATTAGAGATCTATGTGGTCACCGCCGA
GGGGCTTCGGCCCGTCAAAGAGGTGGGCATGTATGGGAAGATTGCGGTCATGGAGCTTTTCAGGCCCAAG
GGGGAGAGCAAGGACCTGCTGTTTATCTTGACAGCGAAGTACAATGCCTGCATCCTGGAGTATAAACAGA
GTGGCGAGAGCATTGACATCATTACGCGAGCCCATGGCAATGTCCAGGACCGCATTGGCCGCCCCTCAGA
GACCGGCATTATTGGCATCATTGACCCTGAGTGCCGGATGATTGGCCTGCGTCTCTATGATGGCCTTTTC
AAGGTTATTCCACTAGATCGCGATAATAAAGAACTCAAGGCCTTCAACATCCGCCTGGAGGAGCTGCATG
TCATTGATGTCAAGTTCCTATATGGTTGCCAAGCACCTACTATTTGCTTTGTCTACCAGGACCCTCAGGG
GCGGCACGTAAAAACCTATGAGGTGTCTCTCCGAGAAAAGGAATTCAATAAGGGCCCTTGGAAACAGGAA
AATGTCGAAGCTGAAGCTTCCATGGTGATCGCAGTCCCAGAGCCCTTTGGGGGGGCCATCATCATTGGAC
AGGAGTCAATCACCTATCACAATGGTGACAAATACCTGGCTATTGCCCCTCCTATCATCAAGCAAAGCAC
GATTGTGTGCCACAATCGAGTGGACCCTAATGGCTCAAGATACCTGCTGGGAGACATGGAAGGCCGGCTC
TTCATGCTGCTTTTGGAGAAGGAGGAACAGATGGATGGCACCGTCACTCTCAAGGATCTCCGTGTAGAAC
TCCTTGGAGAGACCTCTATTGCTGAGTGCTTGACATACCTTGATAATGGTGTTGTGTTTGTCGGGTCTCG
CCTGGGTGACTCCCAGCTTGTGAAGCTCAACGTTGACAGTAATGAACAAGGCTCCTATGTAGTGGCCATG
GAAACCTTTACCAACTTAGGACCCATTGTCGATATGTGCGTGGTGGACCTGGAGAGGCAGGGGCAGGGGC
AGCTGGTCACTTGCTCTGGGGCTTTCAAGGAAGGTTCTTTGCGGATCATCCGGAATGGAATTGGAAGCCT
GGCGCTGGCCAACAATAGCACCCTCACCATTGGCACCATCGATGAGATCCAGAAGCTGCACATTCGCACA
GTTCCCCTCTATGAGTCTCCAAGGAAGATCTGCTACCAGGAAGTGTCCCAGTGTTTCGGGGTCCTCTCCA
GCCGCATTGAAGTCCAAGACACGAGTGGGGGCACGACAGCCTTGAGGCCCAGCGCTAGCACCCAGGCTCT
GTCCAGCAGTGTAAGCTCCAGCAAGCTGTTCTCCAGCAGCACTGCTCCTCATGAGACCTCCTTTGGAGAA
GAGGTGGAGGTGCACAACCTACTTATCATTGACCAACACACCTTTGAAGTGCTTCATGCCCACCAGTTTC
TGCAGAATGAATATGCCCTCAGTCTGGTTTCCTGCAAGCTGGGCAAAGACCCCAACACTTACTTCATTGT
GGGCACAGCAATGGTGTATCCTGAAGAGGCAGAGCCCAAGCAGGGTCGCATTGTGGTCTTTCAGTATTCG
GATGGAAAACTACAGACTGTGGCTGAAAAGGAAGTGAAAGGGGCCGTGTACTCTATGGTGGAATTTAACG
GGAAGCTGTTAGCCAGCATCAATAGCACGGTGCGGCTCTATGAGTGGACAACAGAGAAGGAGCTGCGCAC
TGAGTGCAACCACTACAACAACATCATGGCCCTCTACCTGAAGACCAAGGGCGACTTCATCCTGGTGGGC
GACCTTATGCGCTCAGTGCTGCTGCTTGCCTACAAGCCCATGGAAGGAAACTTTGAAGAGATTGCTCGAG
ACTTTAATCCCAACTGGATGAGTGCTGTGGAAATCTTGGATGATGACAATTTTCTGGGGGCTGAAAATGC
CTTTAACTTGTTTGTGTGTCAAAAGGATAGCGCTGCCACCACTGACGAGGAGCGGCAGCACCTCCAGGAG
GTTGGTCTTTTCCACCTGGGCGAGTTTGTCAATGTCTTTTGCCACGGCTCTCTGGTAATGCAGAATCTGG
GTGAGACTTCCACCCCCACACAAGGCTCGGTGCTCTTCGGCACGGTCAACGGCATGATAGGGCTGGTGAC
CTCACTGTCAGAGAGCTGGTACAACCTCCTGCTGGACATGCAGAATCGACTCAATAAAGTCATCAAAAGT
GTGGGGAAGATCGAGCACTCCTTCTGGAGATCCTTTCACACCGAGCGGAAGACAGAACCAGCCACAGGTT
TCATCGACGGTGACTTGATTGAGAGTTTCCTGGATATTAGCCGCCCCAAGATGCAGGAGGTGGTGGCAAA
CCTACAGTATGACGATGGCAGCGGTATGAAGCGAGAGGCCACTGCAGACGACCTCATCAAGGTTGTGGAG
GAGCTAACTCGGATCCAT
